Addgene plasmid #183956: pSLQ10844
Purpose: CAG-hyperdCas12a-HA-miniVPR-mCherry-T2A-HygroR
Depositing lab: Stanley Qi. Publication: Multiplexed genome regulation in vivo with hyper-efficient Cas12a. Guo LY, Bian J, Davis AE, Liu P, Kempton HR, Zhang X, Chemparathy A, Gu B, Lin X, Rane DA, Xu X, Jamiolkowski RM, Hu Y, Wang S, Qi LS. Nat Cell Biol. 2022 Apr;24(4):590-600. doi: 10.1038/s41556-022-00870-7. Epub 2022 Apr 12. PubMed 35414015.
Backbone
  Vector backbone: pUC
  Vector type: Mammalian Expression, CRISPR
  Selectable markers: Hygromycin
Growth in bacteria
  Bacterial resistance: Ampicillin, 100 μg/mL
  Growth temperature: 37°C
  Growth strain: NEB Stable
  Copy number: High Copy
Gene/Insert
  Gene/Insert name: HyperdCas12a (alt names: LbdCas12a(D156R, E292R, D235R, D350R); LbdCfp1(D156R, E292R, D235R, D350R))
  Species: Synthetic
  Mutation: D832A, D156R, E292R, D235R, D350R
  Promoter: CAG
  Tag / fusion protein: HA (C terminal on insert); mCherry (C terminal on insert); Hygromycin Resistance (C terminal on insert)
  Cloning method: Gibson Cloning
  Sequencing primers: 5′ GGCAAAGAATTCTGCAGTCGACG; 3′ TTTTGGCAGAGGGAAAAAGA
Terms and licenses: Academic/Nonprofit Terms; Industry Terms: Not Available to Industry
How to cite: pSLQ10844 was a gift from Stanley Qi (Addgene plasmid # 183956 ; http://n2t.net/addgene:183956 ; RRID:Addgene_183956)
