[The description below was written by a language model from this plasmid's Addgene catalogue record and pLannotate feature annotations shown in this document.]
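Description:
pSLQ10844 is a pUC-based mammalian expression plasmid for CRISPR activation with an engineered, nuclease-dead Cas12a. It is propagated in E. coli through a high-copy ColE1/pUC origin and an ampicillin resistance gene (β-lactamase with its own promoter). The annotated sequence is about 11.4 kb and also carries backbone remnants, including lac promoter/operator fragments, an SV40 origin and an SV40 polyadenylation signal.

The payload is a single long open reading frame driven by the CAG promoter, seen in the feature table as the CMV enhancer followed by the chicken β-actin/rabbit β-globin chimeric intron, and terminated by the rabbit β-globin poly(A) signal. The coding region begins with "hyperdCas12a", a Lachnospiraceae bacterium Cas12a (LbCpf1). It bears the D832A mutation, which corresponds to the nuclease-dead ("d") designation, plus four arginine substitutions (D156R, D235R, E292R, D350R) that define the hyper-efficient variant.

An HA epitope tag follows, although the feature table does not annotate it separately. Next comes miniVPR, a compact tripartite activator detected as fragments of VP16-derived repeats, the RELA/p65 activation domain and the Epstein-Barr virus Rta activation domain. mCherry is fused downstream as a red fluorescent reporter of expression. According to the stated design, a T2A self-cleaving peptide (also not annotated) then separates the hygromycin resistance protein, so drug selection and activator expression come from the same transcript.

The plasmid does not appear to encode a CRISPR RNA, so guides would have to be supplied separately. It is suited to transient transfection or hygromycin selection of mammalian cells expressing the activator, and the associated work concerns multiplexed gene regulation with Cas12a crRNA arrays.
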