Features (pLannotate 1.2.2; 22 found; start..end, strand, type, name):
      5..384     +  enhancer       CMV enhancer: human cytomegalovirus immediate early enhancer
    663..1679    +  intron         chimeric intron: chimera between introns from chicken β-actin and rabbit β-globin
   1728..1764    +  misc_feature   MCS (fragment): multiple cloning site
   1776..5459    +  CDS            LbCpf1: CRISPR-associated protein from Lachnospiraceae bacterium ND2006 (Zetsche et al., 2015)
   5604..5626    +  CDS            VP48 (fragment): 3 tandem repeats of the minimal activation domain of herpes simplex virus VP16 (Cheng et al., 2013)
   5883..6263    +  CDS            RELA (fragment): TF65_HUMAN - Also known as NFKB3. Experimental evidence at protein level: Swiss-Prot protein existence level 1. NF-kappa-B is a pleiotropic transcription factor present in almost all cell types and is the endpoint of a series of signal transduction events that are initiated by a vast array of stimuli related to many biological processes such as inflammation, immunity, differentiation, cell growth, tumorigenesis and apoptosis. NF-kappa-B is a homo- or heterodimeric complex formed by the Rel-like domain- containing proteins RELA/p65, RELB, NFKB1/p105, NFKB1/p50, REL and NFKB2/p52. The heterodime
   6282..6479    +  CDS            Rta AD (fragment): transcriptional activation domain from the human herpesvirus 4 (Epstein-Barr virus) replication and transcription activator Rta/BRLF1 (Hardwick et al., 1992; Chavez et al., 2015)
   6495..7202    +  CDS            mCherry: mCherry is a basic (constitutively fluorescent) red fluorescent protein published in 2004, derived from Discosoma sp.. It is reported to be a very rapidly-maturing monomer with low acid sensitivity.
   7266..8291    +  CDS            HygR: aminoglycoside phosphotransferase from E. coli; aph(4)-Ia; confers resistance to hygromycin
   8308..8379    +  CDS            HBB (fragment): HBB_PONPY - Experimental evidence at transcript level: Swiss-Prot protein existence level 2. Involved in oxygen transport from the lung to the various peripheral tissues. From Pongo pygmaeus (Bornean orangutan).
   8450..8505    +  polyA_signal   β-globin poly(A) signal: rabbit β-globin polyadenylation signal (Gil and Proudfoot, 1987)
   8888..8910    -  protein_bind   lac operator (fragment): The lac repressor binds to the lac operator to inhibit transcription in E. coli. This inhibition can be relieved by adding lactose or isopropyl-β-D-thiogalactopyranoside (IPTG). lac repressor encoded by lacI
   8914..8944    -  promoter       lac promoter: promoter for the E. coli lac operon
   8959..8980    -  protein_bind   CAP binding site: CAP binding activates transcription in the presence of cAMP. E. coli catabolite activator protein
   8993..9032    -  CDS            lacI (fragment): lac repressor; lacI; The lac repressor binds to the lac operator to inhibit transcription in E. coli. This inhibition can be relieved by adding lactose or isopropyl-β-D-thiogalactopyranoside (IPTG).
   9039..9061    +  promoter       SV40 promoter (fragment): SV40 enhancer and early promoter
   9085..9220    +  rep_origin     SV40 ori: SV40 origin of replication
   9240..9374    +  polyA_signal   SV40 poly(A) signal: SV40 polyadenylation signal
   9376..9430    -  CDS            lacI (fragment): lac repressor; lacI; The lac repressor binds to the lac operator to inhibit transcription in E. coli. This inhibition can be relieved by adding lactose or isopropyl-β-D-thiogalactopyranoside (IPTG).
   9613..10201   -  rep_origin     ori: high-copy-number ColE1/pMB1/pBR322/pUC origin of replication
  10372..11232   -  CDS            AmpR: β-lactamase; bla; confers resistance to ampicillin, carbenicillin, and related antibiotics
  11233..11337   -  promoter       AmpR promoter: bla
>Addgene plasmid #183956 | pSLQ10844 | addgene full sequence | sequence record 363081 | Addgene Partial NGS Result
GGTCGACATTGATTATTGACTAGTTATTAATAGTAATCAATTACGGGGTCATTAGTTCATAGCCCATATA
TGGAGTTCCGCGTTACATAACTTACGGTAAATGGCCCGCCTGGCTGACCGCCCAACGACCCCCGCCCATT
GACGTCAATAATGACGTATGTTCCCATAGTAACGCCAATAGGGACTTTCCATTGACGTCAATGGGTGGAG
TATTTACGGTAAACTGCCCACTTGGCAGTACATCAAGTGTATCATATGCCAAGTACGCCCCCTATTGACG
TCAATGACGGTAAATGGCCCGCCTGGCATTATGCCCAGTACATGACCTTATGGGACTTTCCTACTTGGCA
GTACATCTACGTATTAGTCATCGCTATTACCATGGTCGAGGTGAGCCCCACGTTCTGCTTCACTCTCCCC
ATCTCCCCCCCCTCCCCACCCCCAATTTTGTATTTATTTATTTTTTAATTATTTTGTGCAGCGATGGGGG
CGGGGGGGGGGGGGGNSGSGCGCCRGGSGGGGSGGGGSGGGGSGRGGGGSGGGGSGGGGSGRGGSGGRGR
GGKGSGGSGGCRGCCAATCAGAGCGGCGCGCTCCGAAAGTTTCCTTTTATGGCGAGGCGGCGGCGGCGGC
GGCCCTATAAAAAGCGAAGCGCGCGGCGGGCGGGAGTCGCTGCGCGCTGCCTTCGCCCCGTGCCCCGCTC
CGCCGCCGCCTCGCGCCGCCCGCCCCGGCTCTGACTGACCGCGTTACTCCCACAGGTGAGCGGGCGGGAC
GGCCCTTCTCCTCCGGGCTGTAATTAGCGCTTGGTTTAATGACGGCTTGTTTCTTTTCTGTGGCTGCGTG
AAAGCCTTGAGGGGCTCCGGGAGGGCCCTTTGTGCGGGGGGAGCGGCTCGGGGGGTGCGTGCGTGTGTGT
GTGCGTGGGGAGCGCCGCGTGCGGCTCCGCGCTGCCCGGCGGCTGTGAGCGCTGCGGGCGCGGCGCGGGG
CTTTGTGCGCTCCGCAGTGTGCGCGAGGGGAGCGCGGCCGGGGGCGGTGCCCCGCGGTGCGGGGGGGGCT
GCGAGGGGAACAAAGGCTGCGTGCGGGGTGTGTGCGTGGGGGGGTGAGCAGGGGGTGTGGGCGCGTCGGT
CGGGCTGCAACCCCCCCTGCACCCCCCTCCCCGAGTTGCTGAGCACGGCCCGGCTTCGGGTGCGGGGCTC
CGTACGGGGCGTGGCGCGGGGCTCGCCGTGCCGGGCGGGGGGTGGCGGCAGGKGGGGGTGCCGGGCGGGG
CGGGGCCGCCYCGGGCCGGGGRGGGCTCGGGGGRGGGGCGCGGCGGCCCCCGGAGCGCCGGCGGCTGTCG
AGGCGCGGCGAGCCGCAGCCATTGCCTTTTATGGTAATCGTGCGAGAGGGCGCAGGGACTTCCTTTGTCC
CAAATCTGTGCGGAGCCGAAATCTGGGAGGCGCCGCCGCACCCCCTCTAGCGGGCGCGGGGCGAAGCGGT
GCGGCGCCGGCAGGAAGGAAATGGGCGGGGAGGGCCTTCGTGCGTCGCCGCGCCGCCGTCCCCTTCTCCC
TCTCCAGCCTCGGGGCTGTCCGCGGGGGGACGGCTGCCTTCGGGGGGGACGGGGCAGGGCGGGGTTCGGC
TTCTGGCGTGTGACCGGCGGCTCTAGAGCCTCTGCTAACCATGTTCATGCCTTCTTCTTTTTCCTACAGC
TCCTGGGCAACGTGCTGGTTATTGTGCTGTCTCATCATTTTGGCAAAGAATTCTGCAGTCGACGGTACCG
CGGGCCCGGGATCCACCGGGCCACCATGAGCAAGCTGGAGAAGTTTACAAACTGCTACTCCCTGTCTAAG
ACCCTGAGGTTCAAGGCCATCCCTGTGGGCAAGACCCAGGAGAACATCGACAATAAGCGGCTGCTGGTGG
AGGACGAGAAGAGAGCCGAGGATTATAAGGGCGTGAAGAAGCTGCTGGATCGCTACTATCTGTCTTTTAT
CAACGACGTGCTGCACAGCATCAAGCTGAAGAATCTGAACAATTACATCAGCCTGTTCCGGAAGAAAACC
AGAACCGAGAAGGAGAATAAGGAGCTGGAGAACCTGGAGATCAATCTGCGGAAGGAGATCGCCAAGGCCT
TCAAGGGCAACGAGGGCTACAAGTCCCTGTTTAAGAAGGATATCATCGAGACAATCCTGCCAGAGTTCCT
GGACGATAAGGACGAGATCGCCCTGGTGAACAGCTTCAATGGCTTTACCACAGCCTTCACCGGCTTCTTT
CGTAACAGAGAGAATATGTTTTCCGAGGAGGCCAAGAGCACATCCATCGCCTTCAGGTGTATCAACGAGA
ATCTGACCCGCTACATCTCTAATATGGACATCTTCGAGAAGGTGGACGCCATCTTTGATAAGCACGAGGT
GCAGGAGATCAAGGAGAAGATCCTGAACAGCGACTATGATGTGGAGGATTTCTTTGAGGGCGAGTTCTTT
AACTTTGTGCTGACACAGGAGGGCATCCGCGTGTATAACGCCATCATCGGCGGCTTCGTGACCGAGAGCG
GCGAGAAGATCAAGGGCCTGAACGAGTACATCAACCTGTATAATCAGAAAACCAAGCAGAAGCTGCCTAA
GTTTAAGCCACTGTATAAGCAGGTGCTGAGCGATCGGGAGTCTCTGAGCTTCTACGGCAGGGGCTATACA
TCCGATGAGGAGGTGCTGGAGGTGTTTAGAAACACCCTGAACAAGAACAGCGAGATCTTCAGCTCCATCA
AGAAGCTGGAGAAGCTGTTCAAGAATTTTGACGAGTACTCTAGCGCCGGCATCTTTGTGAAGAACGGCCC
CGCCATCAGCACAATCTCCAAGCGTATCTTCGGCGAGTGGAACGTGATCCGGGACAAGTGGAATGCCGAG
TATGACGATATCCACCTGAAGAAGAAGGCCGTGGTGACCGAGAAGTACGAGGACGATCGGAGAAAGTCCT
TCAAGAAGATCGGCTCCTTTTCTCTGGAGCAGCTGCAGGAGTACGCCGACGCCGATCTGTCTGTGGTGGA
GAAGCTGAAGGAGATCATCATCCAGAAGGTGGATGAGATCTACAAGGTGTATGGCTCCTCTGAGAAGCTG
TTCGACGCCGATTTTGTGCTGGAGAAGAGCCTGAAGAAGAACGACGCCGTGGTGGCCATCATGAAGGACC
TGCTGGATTCTGTGAAGAGCTTCGAGAATTACATCAAGGCCTTCTTTGGCGAGGGCAAGGAGACAAACAG
GGACGAGTCCTTCTATGGCGATTTTGTGCTGGCCTACGACATCCTGCTGAAGGTGGACCACATCTACGAT
GCCATCCGCAATTATGTGACCCAGAAGCCCTACTCTAAGGATAAGTTCAAGCTGTATTTTCAGAACCCTC
AGTTCATGGGCGGCTGGGACAAGGATAAGGAGACAGACTATCGGGCCACCATCCTGAGATACGGCTCCAA
GTACTATCTGGCCATCATGGATAAGAAGTACGCCAAGTGCCTGCAGAAGATCGACAAGGACGATGTGAAC
GGCAATTACGAGAAGATCAACTATAAGCTGCTGCCCGGCCCTAATAAGATGCTGCCAAAGGTGTTCTTTT
CTAAGAAGTGGATGGCCTACTATAACCCCAGCGAGGACATCCAGAAGATCTACAAGAATGGCACATTCAA
GAAGGGCGATATGTTTAACCTGAATGACTGTCACAAGCTGATCGACTTCTTTAAGGATAGCATCTCCCGG
TATCCAAAGTGGTCCAATGCCTACGATTTCAACTTTTCTGAGACAGAGAAGTATAAGGACATCGCCGGCT
TTTACAGAGAGGTGGAGGAGCAGGGCTATAAGGTGAGCTTCGAGTCTGCCAGCAAGAAGGAGGTGGATAA
GCTGGTGGAGGAGGGCAAGCTGTATATGTTCCAGATCTATAACAAGGACTTTTCCGATAAGTCTCACGGC
ACACCCAATCTGCACACCATGTACTTCAAGCTGCTGTTTGACGAGAACAATCACGGACAGATCAGGCTGA
GCGGAGGAGCAGAGCTGTTCATGAGGCGCGCCTCCCTGAAGAAGGAGGAGCTGGTGGTGCACCCAGCCAA
CTCCCCTATCGCCAACAAGAATCCAGATAATCCCAAGAAAACCACAACCCTGTCCTACGACGTGTATAAG
GATAAGAGGTTTTCTGAGGACCAGTACGAGCTGCACATCCCAATCGCCATCAATAAGTGCCCCAAGAACA
TCTTCAAGATCAATACAGAGGTGCGCGTGCTGCTGAAGCACGACGATAACCCCTATGTGATCGGCATCGC
CAGGGGCGAGCGCAATCTGCTGTATATCGTGGTGGTGGACGGCAAGGGCAACATCGTGGAGCAGTATTCC
CTGAACGAGATCATCAACAACTTCAACGGCATCAGGATCAAGACAGATTACCACTCTCTGCTGGACAAGA
AGGAGAAGGAGAGGTTCGAGGCCCGCCAGAACTGGACCTCCATCGAGAATATCAAGGAGCTGAAGGCCGG
CTATATCTCTCAGGTGGTGCACAAGATCTGCGAGCTGGTGGAGAAGTACGATGCCGTGATCGCCCTGGAG
GACCTGAACTCTGGCTTTAAGAATAGCCGCGTGAAGGTGGAGAAGCAGGTGTATCAGAAGTTCGAGAAGA
TGCTGATCGATAAGCTGAACTACATGGTGGACAAGAAGTCTAATCCTTGTGCAACAGGCGGCGCCCTGAA
GGGCTATCAGATCACCAATAAGTTCGAGAGCTTTAAGTCCATGTCTACCCAGAACGGCTTCATCTTTTAC
ATCCCTGCCTGGCTGACATCCAAGATCGATCCATCTACCGGCTTTGTGAACCTGCTGAAAACCAAGTATA
CCAGCATCGCCGATTCCAAGAAGTTCATCAGCTCCTTTGACAGGATCATGTACGTGCCCGAGGAGGATCT
GTTCGAGTTTGCCCTGGACTATAAGAACTTCTCTCGCACAGACGCCGATTACATCAAGAAGTGGAAGCTG
TACTCCTACGGCAACCGGATCAGAATCTTCCGGAATCCTAAGAAGAACAACGTGTTCGACTGGGAGGAGG
TGTGCCTGACCAGCGCCTATAAGGAGCTGTTCAACAAGTACGGCATCAATTATCAGCAGGGCGATATCAG
AGCCCTGCTGTGCGAGCAGTCCGACAAGGCCTTCTACTCTAGCTTTATGGCCCTGATGAGCCTGATGCTG
CAGATGCGGAACAGCATCACAGGCCGCACCGACGTGGATTTTCTGATCAGCCCTGTGAAGAACTCCGACG
GCATCTTCTACGATAGCCGGAACTATGAGGCCCAGGAGAATGCCATCCTGCCAAAGAACGCCGACGCCAA
TGGCGCCTATAACATCGCCAGAAAGGTGCTGTGGGCCATCGGCCAGTTCAAGAAGGCCGAGGACGAGAAG
CTGGATAAGGTGAAGATCGCCATCTCTAACAAGGAGTGGCTGGAGTACGCCCAGACCAGCGTGAAGCACG
GATCCTATCCCTATGACGTGCCCGATTATGCCAGCCTGGGCAGCGGCTCCCCCAAGAAAAAACGCAAGGT
GGAAGATCCTAAGAAAAAGCGGAAAGTGGACGGCATTGGTAGTGGGAGCAACGGCAGCAGCCTCGATGCT
TTAGACGATTTTGACTTAGATATGCTTGGTTCAGACGCGTTAGACGACTTCGACCTAGACATGTTAGGCT
CAGATGCATTGGACGACTTCGATTTAGATATGTTGGGCTCCGATGCCCTAGATGACTTTGATCTAGATAT
GCTAGGTAGTCCCAAAAAGAAGAGGAAAGTGGGATCCGTCCTTCCGCAAGCGCCTGCCCCAGCGCCTGCA
CCGGCAATGGTGTCCGCCCTCGCACAGGCCCCTGCGCCCGTCCCCGTGCTCGCGCCTGGACCGCCCCAGG
CGGTCGCTCCACCGGCTCCGAAGCCGACGCAGGCCGGAGAGGGAACACTCTCCGAAGCACTTCTTCAACT
CCAGTTTGATGACGAGGATCTTGGAGCACTCCTTGGAAACTCGACAGACCCTGCGGTGTTTACCGACCTC
GCGTCAGTAGATAACTCCGAATTTCAGCAGCTTTTGAACCAGGGTATCCCGGTCGCGCCACATACAACGG
AGCCCATGTTGATGGAATACCCCGAAGCAATCACGAGACTTGTGACGGGAGCGCAGCGGCCTCCCGATCC
CGCACCCGCACCTTTGGGGGCACCTGGCCTCCCTAACGGACTTTTGAGCGGCGACGAGGATTTCTCCTCC
ATCGCCGATATGGATTTCTCAGCCTTGCTGTCAGGCTCTGGCAGCGGCAGCGACCTTTCCCATCCGCCCC
CAAGGGGCCATCTGGATGAGCTGACAACCACACTTGAGTCCATGACCGAGGATCTGAACCTGGACTCACC
CCTGACCCCGGAATTGAACGAGATTCTGGATACCTTCCTGAACGACGAGTGCCTCTTGCATGCCATGCAT
ATCAGCACAGGACTGTCCATCTTCGACACATCTCTGTTTGGCAGCAGCGGATCCATGGTGAGCAAGGGCG
AGGAGGATAACATGGCCATCATCAAGGAGTTCATGCGCTTCAAGGTGCACATGGAGGGCTCCGTGAACGG
CCACGAGTTCGAGATCGAGGGCGAGGGCGAGGGCCGCCCCTACGAGGGCACCCAGACCGCCAAGCTGAAG
GTGACCAAGGGTGGCCCCCTGCCCTTCGCCTGGGACATCCTGTCCCCTCAGTTCATGTACGGCTCCAAGG
CCTACGTGAAGCACCCCGCCGACATCCCCGACTACTTGAAGCTGTCCTTCCCCGAGGGCTTCAAGTGGGA
GCGCGTGATGAACTTCGAGGACGGCGGCGTGGTGACCGTGACCCAGGACTCCTCCCTGCAGGACGGCGAG
TTCATCTACAAGGTGAAGCTGCGCGGCACCAACTTCCCCTCCGACGGCCCCGTAATGCAGAAGAAGACCA
TGGGCTGGGAGGCCTCCTCCGAGCGGATGTACCCCGAGGACGGCGCCCTGAAGGGCGAGATCAAGCAGAG
GCTGAAGCTGAAGGACGGCGGCCACTACGACGCTGAGGTCAAGACCACCTACAAGGCCAAGAAGCCCGTG
CAGCTGCCCGGCGCCTACAACGTCAACATCAAGTTGGACATCACCTCCCACAACGAGGACTACACCATCG
TGGAACAGTACGAACGCGCCGAGGGCCGCCACTCCACCGGCGGCATGGACGAGCTGTACAAGGGATCCGG
CGAGGGCAGAGGAAGTCTTCTAACATGCGGTGACGTGGAGGAGAATCCCGGCCCTATGAAAAAGCCTGAA
CTCACCGCGACGTCTGTCGAGAAGTTTCTGATCGAAAAGTTCGACAGCGTCTCCGACCTGATGCAGCTCT
CGGAGGGCGAAGAATCTCGTGCTTTCAGCTTCGATGTAGGAGGGCGTGGATATGTCCTGCGGGTAAATAG
CTGCGCCGATGGTTTCTACAAAGATCGTTATGTTTATCGGCACTTTGCATCGGCCGCGCTCCCGATTCCG
GAAGTGCTTGACATTGGGGAATTCAGCGAGAGCCTGACCTATTGCATCTCCCGCCGTGCACAGGGTGTCA
CGTTGCAAGACCTGCCTGAAACCGAACTGCCCGCTGTTCTGCAGCCGGTCGCGGAGGCCATGGATGCGAT
CGCTGCGGCCGATCTTAGCCAGACGAGCGGGTTCGGCCCATTCGGACCGCAAGGAATCGGTCAATACACT
ACATGGCGTGATTTCATATGCGCGATTGCTGATCCCCATGTGTATCACTGGCAAACTGTGATGGACGACA
CCGTCAGTGCGTCCGTCGCGCAGGCTCTCGATGAGCTGATGCTTTGGGCCGAGGACTGCCCCGAAGTCCG
GCACCTCGTGCACGCGGATTTCGGCTCCAACAATGTCCTGACGGACAATGGCCGCATAACAGCGGTCATT
GACTGGAGCGAGGCGATGTTCGGGGATTCCCAATACGAGGTCGCCAACATCTTCTTCTGGAGGCCGTGGT
TGGCTTGTATGGAGCAGCAGACGCGCTACTTCGAGCGGAGGCATCCGGAGCTTGCAGGATCGCCGCGGCT
CCGGGCGTATATGCTCCGCATTGGTCTTGACCAACTCTATCAGAGCTTGGTTGACGGCAATTTCGATGAT
GCAGCTTGGGCGCAGGGTCGATGCGACGCAATCGTCCGATCCGGAGCCGGGACTGTCGGGCGTACACAAA
TCGCCCGCAGAAGCGCGGCCGTCTGGACCGATGGCTGTGTAGAAGTACTCGCCGATAGTGGAAACCGACG
CCCCAGCACTCGTCCGAGGGCAAAGGAATAGGTACAAGTAAGGCCGCACTCCTCAGGTGCAGGCTGCCTA
TCAGAAGGTGGTGGCTGGTGTGGCCAATGCCCTGGCTCACAAATACCACTGAGATCTTTTTCCCTCTGCC
AAAAATTATGGGGACATCATGAAGCCCCTTGAGCATCTGACTTCTGGCTAATAAAGGAAATTTATTTTCA
TTGCAATAGTGTGTTGGAATTTTTTGTGTCTCTCACTCGGAAGGACATATGGGAGGGCAAATCATTTAAA
ACATCAGAATGAGTATTTGGTTTAGAGTTTGGCAACATATGCCCATATGCTGGCTGCCATGAACAAAGGT
TGGCTATAAAGAGGTCATCAGTATATGAAACAGCCCCCTGCTGTCCATTCCTTATTCCATAGAAAAGCCT
TGACTTGAGGTTAGATTTTTTTTATATTTTGTTTTGTGTTATTTTTTTCTTTAACATCCCTAAAATTTTC
CTTACATGTTTTACTAGCCAGATTTTTCCTCCTCTCCTGACTACTCCCAGTCATAGCTGTCCCTCTTCTC
TTATGGAGATCCCTCGACCTGCAGCCCAAGCTTGGCGTAATCATGGTCATAGCTGTTTCCTGTGTGAAAT
TGTTATCCGCTCACAATTCCACACAACATACGAGCCGGAAGCATAAAGTGTAAAGCCTGGGGTGCCTAAT
GAGTGAGCTAACTCACATTAATTGCGTTGCGCTCACTGCCCGCTTTCCAGTCGGGAAACCTGTCGTGCCA
GCGGATCCGCATCTCAATTAGTCAGCAACCATAGTCCCGCCCCTAACTCCGCCCATCCCGCCCCTAACTC
CGCCCAGTTCCGCCCATTCTCCGCCCCATGGCTGACTAATTTTTTTTATTTATGCAGAGGCCGAGGCCGC
CTCGGCCTCTGAGCTATTCCAGAAGTAGTGAGGAGGCTTTTTTGGAGGCCTAGGCTTTTGCAAAAAGCTA
ACTTGTTTATTGCAGCTTATAATGGTTACAAATAAAGCAATAGCATCACAAATTTCACAAATAAAGCATT
TTTTTCACTGCATTCTAGTTGTGGTTTGTCCAAACTCATCAATGTATCTTATCATGTCTGGATCCGCTGC
ATTAATGAATCGGCCAACGCGCGGGGAGAGGCGGTTTGCGTATTGGGCGCTCTTCCGCTTCCTCGCTCAC
TGACTCGCTGCGCTCGGTCGTTCGGCTGCGGCGAGCGGTATCAGCTCACTCAAAGGCGGTAATACGGTTA
TCCACAGAATCAGGGGATAACGCAGGAAAGAACATGTGAGCAAAAGGCCAGCAAAAGGCCAGGAACCGTA
AAAAGGCCGCGTTGCTGGCGTTTTTCCATAGGCTCCGCCCCCCTGACGAGCATCACAAAAATCGACGCTC
AAGTCAGAGGTGGCGAAACCCGACAGGACTATAAAGATACCAGGCGTTTCCCCCTGGAAGCTCCCTCGTG
CGCTCTCCTGTTCCGACCCTGCCGCTTACCGGATACCTGTCCGCCTTTCTCCCTTCGGGAAGCGTGGCGC
TTTCTCATAGCTCACGCTGTAGGTATCTCAGTTCGGTGTAGGTCGTTCGCTCCAAGCTGGGCTGTGTGCA
CGAACCCCCCGTTCAGCCCGACCGCTGCGCCTTATCCGGTAACTATCGTCTTGAGTCCAACCCGGTAAGA
CACGACTTATCGCCACTGGCAGCAGCCACTGGTAACAGGATTAGCAGAGCGAGGTATGTAGGCGGTGCTA
CAGAGTTCTTGAAGTGGTGGCCTAACTACGGCTACACTAGAAGAACAGTATTTGGTATCTGCGCTCTGCT
GAAGCCAGTTACCTTCGGAAAAAGAGTTGGTAGCTCTTGATCCGGCAAACAAACCACCGCTGGTAGCGGT
GGTTTTTTTGTTTGCAAGCAGCAGATTACGCGCAGAAAAAAAGGATCTCAAGAAGATCCTTTGATCTTTT
CTACGGGGTCTGACGCTCAGTGGAACGAAAACTCACGTTAAGGGATTTTGGTCATGAGATTATCAAAAAG
GATCTTCACCTAGATCCTTTTAAATTAAAAATGAAGTTTTAAATCAATCTAAAGTATATATGAGTAAACT
TGGTCTGACAGTTACCAATGCTTAATCAGTGAGGCACCTATCTCAGCGATCTGTCTATTTCGTTCATCCA
TAGTTGCCTGACTCCCCGTCGTGTAGATAACTACGATACGGGAGGGCTTACCATCTGGCCCCAGTGCTGC
AATGATACCGCGAGACCCACGCTCACCGGCTCCAGATTTATCAGCAATAAACCAGCCAGCCGGAAGGGCC
GAGCGCAGAAGTGGTCCTGCAACTTTATCCGCCTCCATCCAGTCTATTAATTGTTGCCGGGAAGCTAGAG
TAAGTAGTTCGCCAGTTAATAGTTTGCGCAACGTTGTTGCCATTGCTACAGGCATCGTGGTGTCACGCTC
GTCGTTTGGTATGGCTTCATTCAGCTCCGGTTCCCAACGATCAAGGCGAGTTACATGATCCCCCATGTTG
TGCAAAAAAGCGGTTAGCTCCTTCGGTCCTCCGATCGTTGTCAGAAGTAAGTTGGCCGCAGTGTTATCAC
TCATGGTTATGGCAGCACTGCATAATTCTCTTACTGTCATGCCATCCGTAAGATGCTTTTCTGTGACTGG
TGAGTACTCAACCAAGTCATTCTGAGAATAGTGTATGCGGCGACCGAGTTGCTCTTGCCCGGCGTCAATA
CGGGATAATACCGCGCCACATAGCAGAACTTTAAAAGTGCTCATCATTGGAAAACGTTCTTCGGGGCGAA
AACTCTCAAGGATCTTACCGCTGTTGAGATCCAGTTCGATGTAACCCACTCGTGCACCCAACTGATCTTC
AGCATCTTTTACTTTCACCAGCGTTTCTGGGTGAGCAAAAACAGGAAGGCAAAATGCCGCAAAAAAGGGA
ATAAGGGCGACACGGAAATGTTGAATACTCATACTCTTCCTTTTTCAATATTATTGAAGCATTTATCAGG
GTTATTGTCTCATGAGCGGATACATATTTGAATGTATTTAGAAAAATAAACAAATAGGGGTTCCGCGCAC
ATTTCCCCGAAAAGTGCCACCTG
